>Addgene plasmid #141549 | TFORF0192 | depositor full sequence | sequence record 276783 | Full Sequence
TTAATGTAGTCTTATGCAATACTCTTGTAGTCTTGCAACATGGTAACGATGAGTTAGCAACATGCCTTAC
AAGGAGAGAAAAAGCACCGTGCATGCCGATTGGTGGAAGTAAGGTGGTACGATCGTGCCTTATTAGGAAG
GCAACAGACGGGTCTGACATGGATTGGACGAACCACTGAATTGCCGCATTGCAGAGATATTGTATTTAAG
TGCCTAGCTCGATACATAAACGGGTCTCTCTGGTTAGACCAGATCTGAGCCTGGGAGCTCTCTGGCTAAC
TAGGGAACCCACTGCTTAAGCCTCAATAAAGCTTGCCTTGAGTGCTTCAAGTAGTGTGTGCCCGTCTGTT
GTGTGACTCTGGTAACTAGAGATCCCTCAGACCCTTTTAGTCAGTGTGGAAAATCTCTAGCAGTGGCGCC
CGAACAGGGACTTGAAAGCGAAAGGGAAACCAGAGGAGCTCTCTCGACGCAGGACTCGGCTTGCTGAAGC
GCGCACGGCAAGAGGCGAGGGGCGGCGACTGGTGAGTACGCCAAAAATTTTGACTAGCGGAGGCTAGAAG
GAGAGAGATGGGTGCGAGAGCGTCAGTATTAAGCGGGGGAGAATTAGATCGCGATGGGAAAAAATTCGGT
TAAGGCCAGGGGGAAAGAAAAAATATAAATTAAAACATATAGTATGGGCAAGCAGGGAGCTAGAACGATT
CGCAGTTAATCCTGGCCTGTTAGAAACATCAGAAGGCTGTAGACAAATACTGGGACAGCTACAACCATCC
CTTCAGACAGGATCAGAAGAACTTAGATCATTATATAATACAGTAGCAACCCTCTATTGTGTGCATCAAA
GGATAGAGATAAAAGACACCAAGGAAGCTTTAGACAAGATAGAGGAAGAGCAAAACAAAAGTAAGACCAC
CGCACAGCAAGCGGCCGCTGATCTTCAGACCTGGAGGAGGAGATATGAGGGACAATTGGAGAAGTGAATT
ATATAAATATAAAGTAGTAAAAATTGAACCATTAGGAGTAGCACCCACCAAGGCAAAGAGAAGAGTGGTG
CAGAGAGAAAAAAGAGCAGTGGGAATAGGAGCTTTGTTCCTTGGGTTCTTGGGAGCAGCAGGAAGCACTA
TGGGCGCAGCGTCAATGACGCTGACGGTACAGGCCAGACAATTATTGTCTGGTATAGTGCAGCAGCAGAA
CAATTTGCTGAGGGCTATTGAGGCGCAACAGCATCTGTTGCAACTCACAGTCTGGGGCATCAAGCAGCTC
CAGGCAAGAATCCTGGCTGTGGAAAGATACCTAAAGGATCAACAGCTCCTGGGGATTTGGGGTTGCTCTG
GAAAACTCATTTGCACCACTGCTGTGCCTTGGAATGCTAGTTGGAGTAATAAATCTCTGGAACAGATTTG
GAATCACACGACCTGGATGGAGTGGGACAGAGAAATTAACAATTACACAAGCTTAATACACTCCTTAATT
GAAGAATCGCAAAACCAGCAAGAAAAGAATGAACAAGAATTATTGGAATTAGATAAATGGGCAAGTTTGT
GGAATTGGTTTAACATAACAAATTGGCTGTGGTATATAAAATTATTCATAATGATAGTAGGAGGCTTGGT
AGGTTTAAGAATAGTTTTTGCTGTACTTTCTATAGTGAATAGAGTTAGGCAGGGATATTCACCATTATCG
TTTCAGACCCACCTCCCAACCCCGAGGGGACCCATGCATTGCATCTCAATTAGTCAGCAACCAGGTGTGG
AAAGTCCCCAGGCTCCCCAGCAGGCAGAAGTATGCAAAGCATGCGTCTCAATTAGTCAGCAACCATAGTC
CCGCCCCTAACTCCGCCCATCCCGCCCCTAACTCCGCCCAGTTCCGCCCATTCTCCGCCCCATGGCTGAC
TAATTTTTTTTATTTATGCAGAGGCCGAGGCCGCCTCGGCCTCTGAGCTATTCCAGAAGTAGTGAGGAGG
CTTTTTTGGAGGCCTAGGCTTTTGCAAAAAGCTTTCTAGAGGTACCACCGGAGCTTACCATGACCGAGTA
CAAGCCCACGGTGCGCCTCGCCACCCGCGACGACGTCCCCAGGGCCGTACGCACCCTCGCCGCCGCGTTC
GCCGACTACCCCGCCACGCGCCACACCGTCGATCCGGACCGCCACATCGAGCGGGTCACCGAGCTGCAAG
AACTCTTCCTCACGCGCGTCGGGCTCGACATCGGCAAGGTGTGGGTCGCGGACGACGGCGCCGCCGTGGC
GGTCTGGACCACGCCGGAGAGCGTCGAAGCGGGGGCGGTGTTCGCCGAGATCGGCCCGCGCATGGCCGAG
TTGAGCGGTTCCCGGCTGGCCGCGCAGCAACAGATGGAAGGCCTCCTGGCGCCGCACCGGCCCAAGGAGC
CCGCGTGGTTCCTGGCCACCGTCGGCGTCTCGCCCGACCACCAGGGCAAGGGTCTGGGCAGCGCCGTCGT
GCTCCCCGGAGTGGAGGCGGCCGAGCGCGCCGGGGTGCCCGCCTTCCTGGAGACCTCCGCGCCCCGCAAC
CTCCCCTTCTACGAGCGGCTCGGCTTCACCGTCACCGCCGACGTCGAGGTGCCCGAAGGACCGCGCACCT
GGTGCATGACCCGCAAGCCCGGTGCCAGTTAACGAATTCTAGATCTTGAGACAAATGGCAGTATTCATCC
ACAATTTTAAAAGAAAAGGGGGGATTGGGGGGTACAGTGCAGGGGAAAGAATAGTAGACATAATAGCAAC
AGACATACAAACTAAAGAATTACAAAAACAAATTACAAAAATTCAAAATTTTCGGGTTTATTACAGGGAC
AGCAGAGATCCACTTTGGCGCCGGCTCGAGGCCTGCAGGTGCAAAGATGGATAAAGTTTTAAACAGAGAG
GAATCTTTGCAGCTAATGGACCTTCTAGGTCTTGAAAGGAGTGGGAATTGGCTCCGGTGCCCGTCAGTGG
GCAGAGCGCACATCGCCCACAGTCCCCGAGAAGTTGGGGGGAGGGGTCGGCAATTGAACCGGTGCCTAGA
GAAGGTGGCGCGGGGTAAACTGGGAAAGTGATGTCGTGTACTGGCTCCGCCTTTTTCCCGAGGGTGGGGG
AGAACCGTATATAAGTGCAGTAGTCGCCGTGAACGTTCTTTTTCGCAACGGGTTTGCCGCCAGAACACAG
GTAAGTGCCGTGTGTGGTTCCCGCGGGCCTGGCCTCTTTACGGGTTATGGCCCTTGCGTGCCTTGAATTA
CTTCCACCTGGCTGCAGTACGTGATTCTTGATCCCGAGCTTCGGGTTGGAAGTGGGTGGGAGAGTTCGAG
GCCTTGCGCTTAAGGAGCCCCTTCGCCTCGTGCTTGAGTTGAGGCCTGGCCTGGGCGCTGGGGCCGCCGC
GTGCGAATCTGGTGGCACCTTCGCGCCTGTCTCGCTGCTTTCGATAAGTCTCTAGCCATTTAAAATTTTT
GATGACCTGCTGCGACGCTTTTTTTCTGGCAAGATAGTCTTGTAAATGCGGGCCAAGATCTGCACACTGG
TATTTCGGTTTTTGGGGCCGCGGGCGGCGACGGGGCCCGTGCGTCCCAGCGCACATGTTCGGCGAGGCGG
GGCCTGCGAGCGCGGCCACCGAGAATCGGACGGGGGTAGTCTCAAGCTGGCCGGCCTGCTCTGGTGCCTG
GCCTCGCGCCGCCGTGTATCGCCCCGCCCTGGGCGGCAAGGCTGGCCCGGTCGGCACCAGTTGCGTGAGC
GGAAAGATGGCCGCTTCCCGGCCCTGCTGCAGGGAGCTCAAAATGGAGGACGCGGCGCTCGGGAGAGCGG
GCGGGTGAGTCACCCACACAAAGGAAAAGGGCCTTTCCGTCCTCAGCCGTCGCTTCATGTGACTCCACGG
AGTACCGGGCGCCGTCCAGGCACCTCGATTAGTTCTCGAGCTTTTGGAGTACGTCGTCTTTAGGTTGGGG
GGAGGGGTTTTATGCGATGGAGTTTCCCCACACTGAGTGGGTGGAGACTGAAGTTAGGCCAGCTTGGCAC
TTGATGTAATTCTCCTTGGAATTTGCCCTTTTTGAGTTTGGATCTTGGTTCATTCTCAAGCCTCAGACAG
TGGTTCAAAGTTTTTTTCTTCCATTTCAGGTGTCGTGAGGCTAGCACCGCCACCATGATCAAAAGGAGAG
CCCACCCTGGTGCGGGAGGCGACAGGACCAGGCCTCGACGGCGCCGTTCCACTGAGAGCTGGATTGAAAG
ATGTCTCAACGAAAGTGAAAACAAACGTTATTCCAGCCACACATCTCTGGGGAATGTTTCTAATGATGAA
AATGAGGAAAAAGAAAATAATAGAGCATCCAAGCCCCACTCCACTCCTGCTACTCTGCAATGGCTGGAGG
AGAACTATGAGATTGCAGAGGGGGTCTGCATCCCTCGCAGTGCCCTCTATATGCATTACCTGGATTTCTG
CGAGAAGAATGATACCCAACCTGTCAATGCTGCCAGCTTTGGAAAGATCATAAGGCAGCAGTTTCCTCAG
TTAACCACCAGAAGACTCGGGACCCGAGGACAGTCAAAGTACCATTACTATGGCATTGCAGTGAAAGAAA
GCTCCCAATATTATGATGTGATGTATTCCAAGAAAGGAGCTGCCTGGGTGAGTGAGACGGGCAAGAAAGA
AGTGAGCAAACAGACAGTGGCATATTCACCCCGGTCCAAACTCGGAACACTGCTGCCAGAATTTCCCAAT
GTCAAAGATCTAAATCTGCCAGCCAGCCTGCCTGAGGAGAAGGTTTCTACCTTTATTATGATGTACAGAA
CACACTGTCAGAGAATACTGGACACTGTAATAAGAGCCAACTTTGATGAGGTTCAAAGTTTCCTTCTGCA
CTTTTGGCAAGGAATGCCGCCCCACATGCTGCCTGTGCTGGGCTCCTCCACGGTGGTGAACATTGTCGGC
GTGTGTGACTCCATCCTCTACAAAGCTATCTCCGGGGTGCTGATGCCCACTGTGCTGCAGGCATTACCTG
ACAGCTTAACTCAGGTGATTCGAAAGTTTGCCAAGCAACTGGATGAGTGGCTAAAAGTGGCTCTCCACGA
CCTCCCAGAAAACTTGCGAAACATCAAGTTCGAATTGTCGAGAAGGTTCTCCCAAATTCTGAGACGGCAA
ACATCACTAAATCATCTCTGCCAGGCATCTCGAACAGTGATCCACAGTGCAGACATCACGTTCCAAATGC
TGGAAGACTGGAGGAACGTGGACCTGAACAGCATCACCAAGCAAACCCTTTACACCATGGAAGACTCTCG
CGATGAGCACCGGAAACTCATCACCCAATTATATCAGGAGTTTGACCATCTCTTGGAGGAGCAGTCTCCC
ATCGAGTCCTACATTGAGTGGCTGGATACCATGGTTGACCGCTGTGTTGTGAAGGTGGCTGCCAAGAGAC
AAGGGTCCTTGAAGAAAGTGGCCCAGCAGTTCCTCTTGATGTGGTCCTGTTTCGGCACAAGGGTGATCCG
GGACATGACCTTGCACAGCGCCCCCAGCTTCGGGTCTTTTCACCTAATTCACTTAATGTTTGATGACTAC
GTGCTCTACCTGTTAGAATCTCTGCACTGTCAGGAGCGGGCCAATGAGCTCATGCGAGCCATGAAGGGAG
AAGGAAGCACTGCAGAAGTCCGAGAAGAGATCATCTTGACAGAGGCTGCCGCACCAACCCCTTCACCAGT
GCCATCGTTTTCTCCAGCAAAATCTGCCACATCTGTGGAAGTGCCACCTCCCTCTTCCCCTGTTAGCAAT
CCTTCCCCTGAGTACACTGGCCTCAGCACTACAGGAGCAATGCAGTCTTACACGTGGTCTCTAACATACA
CAGTGACGACGGCTGCTGGGTCCCCAGCTGAGAACTCCCAACAGCTGCCCTGTATGAGGAACACTCATGT
GCCTTCTTCCTCCGTCACACACAGGATACCAGTTTATCCCCACAGAGAGGAACATGGATACACGGGAAGC
TATAACTATGGGAGCTATGGCAACCAGCATCCTCACCCCATGCAGAGCCAGTATCCGGCCCTCCCTCATG
ACACAGCTATCTCTGGGCCACTCCACTATGCCCCTTACCACAGGAGCTCTGCACAGTACCCTTTTAATAG
CCCCACTTCCCGGATGGAACCTTGTTTGATGAGCAGTACTCCCAGACTGCATCCTACCCCAGTCACTCCC
CGCTGGCCAGAGGTGCCCTCAGCCAACACGTGCTACACAAGCCCGTCTGTGCATTCTGCGAGGTACGGAA
ACTCTAGTGACATGTATACACCTCTGACAACGCGCAGGAATTCTGAATATGAGCACATGCAACACTTTCC
TGGCTTTGCTTACATCAACGGAGAGGCCTCTACAGGATGGGCTAAATAGTAATGAACTAGTCCGTAACTT
GAAAGTATTTCGATTTCTTGGCTTTATATATCTTGTGGAAAGGACGAGGTTAGTACGTAGAAGAACCAAT
GACGCGTTAAGTCGACAATCAACCTCTGGATTACAAAATTTGTGAAAGATTGACTGGTATTCTTAACTAT
GTTGCTCCTTTTACGCTATGTGGATACGCTGCTTTAATGCCTTTGTATCATGCTATTGCTTCCCGTATGG
CTTTCATTTTCTCCTCCTTGTATAAATCCTGGTTGCTGTCTCTTTATGAGGAGTTGTGGCCCGTTGTCAG
GCAACGTGGCGTGGTGTGCACTGTGTTTGCTGACGCAACCCCCACTGGTTGGGGCATTGCCACCACCTGT
CAGCTCCTTTCCGGGACTTTCGCTTTCCCCCTCCCTATTGCCACGGCGGAACTCATCGCCGCCTGCCTTG
CCCGCTGCTGGACAGGGGCTCGGCTGTTGGGCACTGACAATTCCGTGGTGTTGTCGGGGAAATCATCGTC
CTTTCCTTGGCTGCTCGCCTGTGTTGCCACCTGGATTCTGCGCGGGACGTCCTTCTGCTACGTCCCTTCG
GCCCTCAATCCAGCGGACCTTCCTTCCCGCGGCCTGCTGCCGGCTCTGCGGCCTCTTCCGCGTCTTCGCC
TTCGCCCTCAGACGAGTCGGATCTCCCTTTGGGCCGCCTCCCCGCGTCGACTTTAAGACCAATGACTTAC
AAGGCAGCTGTAGATCTTAGCCACTTTTTAAAAGAAAAGGGGGGACTGGAAGGGCTAATTCACTCCCAAC
GAAGACAAGATCTGCTTTTTGCTTGTACTGGGTCTCTCTGGTTAGACCAGATCTGAGCCTGGGAGCTCTC
TGGCTAACTAGGGAACCCACTGCTTAAGCCTCAATAAAGCTTGCCTTGAGTGCTTCAAGTAGTGTGTGCC
CGTCTGTTGTGTGACTCTGGTAACTAGAGATCCCTCAGACCCTTTTAGTCAGTGTGGAAAATCTCTAGCA
GTACGTATAGTAGTTCATGTCATCTTATTATTCAGTATTTATAACTTGCAAAGAAATGAATATCAGAGAG
TGAGAGGAACTTGTTTATTGCAGCTTATAATGGTTACAAATAAAGCAATAGCATCACAAATTTCACAAAT
AAAGCATTTTTTTCACTGCATTCTAGTTGTGGTTTGTCCAAACTCATCAATGTATCTTATCATGTCTGGC
TCTAGCTATCCCGCCCCTAACTCCGCCCATCCCGCCCCTAACTCCGCCCAGTTCCGCCCATTCTCCGCCC
CATGGCTGACTAATTTTTTTTATTTATGCAGAGGCCGAGGCCGCCTCGGCCTCTGAGCTATTCCAGAAGT
AGTGAGGAGGCTTTTTTGGAGGCCTAGGGACGTACCCAATTCGCCCTATAGTGAGTCGTATTACGCGCGC
TCACTGGCCGTCGTTTTACAACGTCGTGACTGGGAAAACCCTGGCGTTACCCAACTTAATCGCCTTGCAG
CACATCCCCCTTTCGCCAGCTGGCGTAATAGCGAAGAGGCCCGCACCGATCGCCCTTCCCAACAGTTGCG
CAGCCTGAATGGCGAATGGG
[124 nt withheld, positions 7931-8054]
C
[91 nt withheld, positions 8056-8146]
A
[49 nt withheld, positions 8148-8196]
CCTTTGACGTTGGAGTCCACGTTCTTT
[37 nt withheld, positions 8224-8260]
ACCCTATCTCGGTCTATTCTTTTGATTTATAAGGGATTTTGCCGATTTCGGCCTATTGGTTAAAAAATGA
GCTGATTTAACAAAAATTTAACGCGAATTTTAACAAAATATTAACGCTTACAATTTAGGTGGCACTTTTC
GGGGAAATGTGCGCGGAACCCCTATTTGTTTATTTTTCTAAATACATTCAAATATGTATCCGCTCATGAG
ACAATAACCCTGATAAATGCTTCAATAATATTGAAAAAGGAAGAGTATGAGTATTCAACATTTCCGTGTC
GCCCTTATTCCCTTTTTTGCGGCATTTTGCCTTCCTGTTTTTGCTCACCCAGAAACGCTGGTGAAAGTAA
AAGATGCTGAAGATCAGTTGGGTGCACGAGTGGGTTACATCGAACTGGATCTCAACAGCGGTAAGATCCT
TGAGAGTTTTCGCCCCGAAGAACGTTTTCCAATGATGAGCACTTTTAAAGTTCTGCTATGTGGCGCGGTA
TTATCCCGTATTGACGCCGGGCAAGAGCAACTCGGTCGCCGCATACACTATTCTCAGAATGACTTGGTTG
AGTACTCACCAGTCACAGAAAAGCATCTTACGGATGGCATGACAGTAAGAGAATTATGCAGTGCTGCCAT
AACCATGAGTGATAACACTGCGGCCAACTTACTTCTGACAACGATCGGAGGACCGAAGGAGCTAACCGCT
TTTTTGCACAACATGGGGGATCATGTAACTCGCCTTGATCGTTGGGAACCGGAGCTGAATGAAGCCATAC
CAAACGACGAGCGTGACACCACGATGCCTGTAGCAATGGCAACAACGTTGCGCAAACTATTAACTGGCGA
ACTACTTACTCTAGCTTCCCGGCAACAATTAATAGACTGGATGGAGGCGGATAAAGTTGCAGGACCACTT
CTGCGCTCGGCCCTTCCGGCTGGCTGGTTTATTGCTGATAAATCTGGAGCCGGTGAGCGTGGGTCTCGCG
GTATCATTGCAGCACTGGGGCCAGATGGTAAGCCCTCCCGTATCGTAGTTATCTACACGACGGGGAGTCA
GGCAACTATGGATGAACGAAATAGACAGATCGCTGAGATAGGTGCCTCACTGATTAAGCATTGGTAACTG
TCAGACCAAGTTTACTCATATATACTTTAGATTGATTTAAAACTTCATTTTTAATTTAAAAGGATCTAGG
TGAAGATCCTTTTTGATAATCTCATGACCAAAATCCCTTAACGTGAGTTTTCGTTCCACTGAGCGTCAGA
CCCCGTAGAAAAGATCAAAGGATCTTCTTGAGATCCTTTTTTTCTGCGCGTAATCTGCTGCTTGCAAACA
AAAAAACCACCGCTACCAGCGGTGGTTTGTTTGCCGGATCAAGAGCTACCAACTCTTTTTCCGAAGGTAA
CTGGCTTCAGCAGAGCGCAGATACCAAATACTGTTCTTCTAGTGTAGCCGTAGTTAGGCCACCACTTCAA
GAACTCTGTAGCACCGCCTACATACCTCGCTCTGCTAATCCTGTTACCAGTGGCTGCTGCCAGTGGCGAT
AAGTCGTGTCTTACCGGGTTGGACTCAAGACGATAGTTACCGGATAAGGCGCAGCGGTCGGGCTGAACGG
GGGGTTCGTGCACACAGCCCAGCTTGGAGCGAACGACCTACACCGAACTGAGATACCTACAGCGTGAGCT
ATGAGAAAGCGCCACGCTTCCCGAAGGGAGAAAGGCGGACAGGTATCCGGTAAGCGGCAGGGTCGGAACA
GGAGAGCGCACGAGGGAGCTTCCAGGGGGAAACGCCTGGTATCTTTATAGTCCTGTCGGGTTTCGCCACC
TCTGACTTGAGCGTCGATTTTTGTGATGCTCGTCAGGGGGGCGGAGCCTATGGAAAAACGCCAGCAACGC
GGCCTTTTTACGGTTCCTGGCCTTTTGCTGGCCTTTTGCTCACATGTTCTTTCCTGCGTTATCCCCTGAT
TCTGTGGATAACCGTATTACCGCCTTTGAGTGAGCTGATACCGCTCGCCGCAGCCGAACGACCGAGCGCA
GCGAGTCAGTGAGCGAGGAAGCGGAAGAGCGCCCAATACGCAAACCGCCTCTCCCCGCGCGTTGGCCGAT
TCATTAATGCAGCTGGCACGACAGGTTTCCCGACTGGAAAGCGGGCAGTGAGCGCAACGCAATTAATGTG
AGTTAGCTCACTCATTAGGCACCCCAGGCTTTACACTTTATGCTTCCGGCTCGTATGTTGTGTGGAATTG
TGAGCGGATAACAATTTCACACAGGAAACAGCTATGACCATGATTACGCCAAGCGCGCAATTAACCCTCA
CTAAAGGGAACAAAAGCTGGAGCTGCAAGC
Features (pLannotate 1.2.2; 31 found; start..end, strand, type, name):
      5..231     +  promoter       RSV promoter: Rous sarcoma virus enhancer/promoter
    232..412     +  LTR            5' LTR (truncated): truncated 5' long terminal repeat (LTR) from HIV-1
    459..584     +  misc_feature   HIV-1 Ψ: packaging signal of human immunodeficiency virus type 1
    568..931     +  CDS            HIV-1 gag (fragment): gag protein from human immunodeficiency virus 1; gag
   1077..1310    +  misc_feature   RRE: The Rev response element (RRE) of HIV-1 allows for Rev-dependent mRNA export from the nucleus to the cytoplasm.
   1687..1713    +  CDS            Rev (fragment): human immunodeficiency virus 1 (HIV-1) Rev protein; rev; enhances nuclear export of unspliced and incompletely spliced viral mRNAs
   1720..1743    +  promoter       SV40 promoter (fragment): SV40 early promoter
   1744..1815    +  promoter       SV40 promoter (fragment): SV40 enhancer and early promoter
   1839..1974    +  rep_origin     SV40 ori: SV40 origin of replication
   2020..2616    +  CDS            PuroR (fragment): puromycin N-acetyltransferase; pac from Streptomyces; confers resistance to puromycin
   2665..2782    +  misc_feature   cPPT/CTS: central polypurine tract and central termination sequence of HIV-1
   2847..2913    +  CDS            small t antigen (fragment): SV40 (simian virus 40) small t antigen
   2920..4098    +  promoter       EF-1α promoter: strong constitutive promoter for human elongation factor EF-1α
   4178..6346    +  CDS            RFX4: RFX4_HUMAN - Experimental evidence at protein level: Swiss-Prot protein existence level 1. Transcription factor that plays a role in early brain development. May activate transcription by interacting directly with the X-box. May activate transcription from CX3CL1 promoter through the X-box during brain development. From Homo sapiens (Human).
   6362..6415    +  promoter       U6 promoter (fragment): RNA polymerase III promoter for human U6 snRNA
   6457..7045    +  misc_feature   WPRE: woodchuck hepatitis virus posttranscriptional regulatory element
   7096..7115    +  misc_feature   cPPT/CTS (fragment): central polypurine tract and central termination sequence of HIV-1
   7117..7350    +  LTR            3' LTR (ΔU3): self-inactivating 3' long terminal repeat (LTR) from HIV-1
   7428..7549    +  polyA_signal   SV40 poly(A) signal: SV40 polyadenylation signal
   7589..7724    +  rep_origin     SV40 ori: SV40 origin of replication
   7745..7763    -  promoter       T7 promoter: promoter for bacteriophage T7 RNA polymerase
   7771..7926    +  CDS            lacZα (fragment): LacZα fragment of β-galactosidase; lacZ fragment
   7931..8359    +  rep_origin     f1 ori (sequence partly withheld): f1 bacteriophage origin of replication; arrow indicates direction of (+) strand synthesis
   8412..8516    +  promoter       AmpR promoter: bla
   8517..9377    +  CDS            AmpR: β-lactamase; bla; confers resistance to ampicillin, carbenicillin, and related antibiotics
   9548..10136   +  rep_origin     ori: high-copy-number ColE1/pMB1/pBR322/pUC origin of replication
  10319..10411   +  CDS            lacI (fragment): lac repressor; lacI; The lac repressor binds to the lac operator to inhibit transcription in E. coli. This inhibition can be relieved by adding lactose or isopropyl-β-D-thiogalactopyranoside (IPTG).
  10424..10445   +  protein_bind   CAP binding site: CAP binding activates transcription in the presence of cAMP. E. coli catabolite activator protein
  10460..10490   +  promoter       lac promoter: promoter for the E. coli lac operon
  10498..10514   +  protein_bind   lac operator: The lac repressor binds to the lac operator to inhibit transcription in E. coli. This inhibition can be relieved by adding lactose or isopropyl-β-D-thiogalactopyranoside (IPTG). lac repressor encoded by lacI
  10559..10577   +  promoter       T3 promoter: promoter for bacteriophage T3 RNA polymerase
