[The description below was written by a language model from this plasmid's Addgene catalogue record and pLannotate feature annotations shown in this document.]
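Description:
TFORF0192 is a third-generation-style, self-inactivating lentiviral expression plasmid built on the pLX_TRC317 backbone for overexpressing the human transcription factor RFX4 in mammalian cells. In bacteria it is maintained through a high-copy ColE1/pUC-type origin and selected with ampicillin via the β-lactamase gene. An f1 origin and remnants of a lac/T7/T3 cloning region are also present in the backbone. The depositor notes that the plasmid can recombine during propagation, as is common for LTR-containing vectors.

The viral portion begins with an RSV promoter fused to a truncated HIV-1 5' LTR, which drives Tat-independent production of the genomic RNA in packaging cells. This is followed by the Ψ packaging signal with a gag fragment, the Rev response element for nuclear export of the unspliced genome, and a cPPT/CTS that aids nuclear import of the proviral DNA. It ends in a ΔU3 3' LTR that inactivates LTR promoter activity after integration, with an SV40 polyadenylation signal downstream.

Two expression units lie between the LTRs. An SV40 early promoter/origin drives puromycin N-acetyltransferase for selecting transduced cells, and a strong constitutive EF-1α promoter drives the RFX4 ORF, which was made synthetically. A WPRE follows the ORF to enhance transcript stability and expression. The record describes a unique 24-bp barcode associated with the ORF, but it is not annotated in the feature table, so its exact position is not stated. A short fragment annotated as U6 promoter lies between the ORF and the WPRE.

The construct belongs to a barcoded transcription factor ORF collection. The barcode lets individual factors be identified in pooled overexpression screens, such as those probing directed cell differentiation.
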