Addgene plasmid #141549: TFORF0192
Purpose: Lentiviral vector for overexpressing the RFX4 transcription factor ORF with a unique 24-bp barcode. Barcodes facilitate identification of transcription factors in pooled screens.
Depositing lab: Feng Zhang. Depositing organization: Broad Institute. Publication: A transcription factor atlas of directed differentiation. Joung J, Ma S, Tay T, Geiger-Schuller KR, Kirchgatterer PC, Verdine VK, Guo B, Arias-Garcia MA, Allen WE, Singh A, Kuksenko O, Abudayyeh OO, Gootenberg JS, Fu Z, Macrae RK, Buenrostro JD, Regev A, Zhang F. Cell. 2023 Jan 5;186(1):209-229.e26. doi: 10.1016/j.cell.2022.11.026. PubMed 36608654.
Backbone
  Vector backbone: pLX_TRC317
  Backbone manufacturer: Broad Institute Genetic Perturbation Platform
  Backbone size w/o insert (bp): 8264
  Vector type: Mammalian Expression, Lentiviral
  Selectable markers: Puromycin
Growth in bacteria
  Bacterial resistance: Ampicillin, 100 μg/mL
  Growth temperature: 37°C
  Growth strain: NEB Stable
  Copy number: High Copy
Gene/Insert
  Gene/Insert name: RFX4
  Species: H. sapiens (human)
  Insert size (bp): 2336
  Entrez Gene: RFX4 (a.k.a. NYD-SP10)
  Promoter: EF1a
  Cloning method: Unknown
  Sequencing primers: 5′ GGGTGGAGACTGAAGTTAGGCCAG; 3′ CACATAGCGTAAAAGGAGCAACATAG
Terms and licenses: Academic/Nonprofit Terms; Industry Terms: Not Available to Industry
Depositor comments: NM_001206691,ENST00000357881 . The transcription factor ORF portion of this plasmid was synthesized by Genewiz. Please test multiple small colonies in case of plasmid recombination. To make this collection available in a timely manner, a portion of this collection was not fully sequenced by Addgene. If an Addgene verified full plasmid sequence is not available, please contact us prior to placing an order to request the full sequence.
How to cite: TFORF0192 was a gift from Feng Zhang (Addgene plasmid # 141549 ; http://n2t.net/addgene:141549 ; RRID:Addgene_141549)
