>Addgene plasmid #141549 | TFORF0192 | depositor partial sequence | sequence record 276784 | Insert
ACCGCCACCATGATCAAAAGGAGAGCCCACCCTGGTGCGGGAGGCGACAGGACCAGGCCTCGACGGCGCC
GTTCCACTGAGAGCTGGATTGAAAGATGTCTCAACGAAAGTGAAAACAAACGTTATTCCAGCCACACATC
TCTGGGGAATGTTTCTAATGATGAAAATGAGGAAAAAGAAAATAATAGAGCATCCAAGCCCCACTCCACT
CCTGCTACTCTGCAATGGCTGGAGGAGAACTATGAGATTGCAGAGGGGGTCTGCATCCCTCGCAGTGCCC
TCTATATGCATTACCTGGATTTCTGCGAGAAGAATGATACCCAACCTGTCAATGCTGCCAGCTTTGGAAA
GATCATAAGGCAGCAGTTTCCTCAGTTAACCACCAGAAGACTCGGGACCCGAGGACAGTCAAAGTACCAT
TACTATGGCATTGCAGTGAAAGAAAGCTCCCAATATTATGATGTGATGTATTCCAAGAAAGGAGCTGCCT
GGGTGAGTGAGACGGGCAAGAAAGAAGTGAGCAAACAGACAGTGGCATATTCACCCCGGTCCAAACTCGG
AACACTGCTGCCAGAATTTCCCAATGTCAAAGATCTAAATCTGCCAGCCAGCCTGCCTGAGGAGAAGGTT
TCTACCTTTATTATGATGTACAGAACACACTGTCAGAGAATACTGGACACTGTAATAAGAGCCAACTTTG
ATGAGGTTCAAAGTTTCCTTCTGCACTTTTGGCAAGGAATGCCGCCCCACATGCTGCCTGTGCTGGGCTC
CTCCACGGTGGTGAACATTGTCGGCGTGTGTGACTCCATCCTCTACAAAGCTATCTCCGGGGTGCTGATG
CCCACTGTGCTGCAGGCATTACCTGACAGCTTAACTCAGGTGATTCGAAAGTTTGCCAAGCAACTGGATG
AGTGGCTAAAAGTGGCTCTCCACGACCTCCCAGAAAACTTGCGAAACATCAAGTTCGAATTGTCGAGAAG
GTTCTCCCAAATTCTGAGACGGCAAACATCACTAAATCATCTCTGCCAGGCATCTCGAACAGTGATCCAC
AGTGCAGACATCACGTTCCAAATGCTGGAAGACTGGAGGAACGTGGACCTGAACAGCATCACCAAGCAAA
CCCTTTACACCATGGAAGACTCTCGCGATGAGCACCGGAAACTCATCACCCAATTATATCAGGAGTTTGA
CCATCTCTTGGAGGAGCAGTCTCCCATCGAGTCCTACATTGAGTGGCTGGATACCATGGTTGACCGCTGT
GTTGTGAAGGTGGCTGCCAAGAGACAAGGGTCCTTGAAGAAAGTGGCCCAGCAGTTCCTCTTGATGTGGT
CCTGTTTCGGCACAAGGGTGATCCGGGACATGACCTTGCACAGCGCCCCCAGCTTCGGGTCTTTTCACCT
AATTCACTTAATGTTTGATGACTACGTGCTCTACCTGTTAGAATCTCTGCACTGTCAGGAGCGGGCCAAT
GAGCTCATGCGAGCCATGAAGGGAGAAGGAAGCACTGCAGAAGTCCGAGAAGAGATCATCTTGACAGAGG
CTGCCGCACCAACCCCTTCACCAGTGCCATCGTTTTCTCCAGCAAAATCTGCCACATCTGTGGAAGTGCC
ACCTCCCTCTTCCCCTGTTAGCAATCCTTCCCCTGAGTACACTGGCCTCAGCACTACAGGAGCAATGCAG
TCTTACACGTGGTCTCTAACATACACAGTGACGACGGCTGCTGGGTCCCCAGCTGAGAACTCCCAACAGC
TGCCCTGTATGAGGAACACTCATGTGCCTTCTTCCTCCGTCACACACAGGATACCAGTTTATCCCCACAG
AGAGGAACATGGATACACGGGAAGCTATAACTATGGGAGCTATGGCAACCAGCATCCTCACCCCATGCAG
AGCCAGTATCCGGCCCTCCCTCATGACACAGCTATCTCTGGGCCACTCCACTATGCCCCTTACCACAGGA
GCTCTGCACAGTACCCTTTTAATAGCCCCACTTCCCGGATGGAACCTTGTTTGATGAGCAGTACTCCCAG
ACTGCATCCTACCCCAGTCACTCCCCGCTGGCCAGAGGTGCCCTCAGCCAACACGTGCTACACAAGCCCG
TCTGTGCATTCTGCGAGGTACGGAAACTCTAGTGACATGTATACACCTCTGACAACGCGCAGGAATTCTG
AATATGAGCACATGCAACACTTTCCTGGCTTTGCTTACATCAACGGAGAGGCCTCTACAGGATGGGCTAA
ATAGTAATGAACTAGTCCGTAACTTGAAAGTATTTCGATTTCTTGGCTTTATATATCTTGTGGAAAGGAC
GAGGTTAGTACGTAGAAGAACCAATG
