>Addgene plasmid #141549 | TFORF0192 | depositor partial sequence | sequence record 276785 | Barcode
GGTTAGTACGTAGAAGAACCAATG
