>Addgene plasmid #141549 | TFORF0192 | addgene partial sequence | sequence record 319902 | WPRE-R 5'-CATAGCGTAAAAGGAGCAACA-3'
ATTTTGTAATCCAGAGGTTGATTGTCGACTTAACGCGTCATTGGTTCTTCTACGTACTAACCTCGTCCTT
TCCACAAGATATATAAAGCCAAGAAATCGAAATACTTTCAAGTTACGGACTAGTTCATTACTATTTAGCC
CATCCTGTAGAGGCCTCTCCGTTGATGTAAGCAAAGCCAGGAAAGTGTTGCATGTGCTCATATTCAGAAT
TCCTGCGCGTTGTCAGAGGTGTATACATGTCACTAGAGTTTCCGTACCTCGCAGAATGCACAGACGGGCT
TGTGTAGCACGTGTTGGCTGAGGGCACCTCTGGCCAGCGGGGAGTGACTGGGGTAGGATGCAGTCTGGGA
GTACTGCTCATCAAACAAGGTTCCATCCGGGAAGTGGGGCTATTAAAAGGGTACTGTGCAGAGCTCCTGT
GGTAAGGGGCATAGTGGAGTGGCCCAGAGATAGCTGTGTCATGAGGGAGGGCCGGATACTGGCTCTGCAT
GGGGTGAGGATGCTGGTTGCCATAGCTCCCATAGTTATAGCTTCCCGTGTATCCATGTTCCTCTCTGTGG
GGATAAACTGGTATCCTGTGTGTGACGGAGGAAGAAGGCACATGAGTGTTCCTCATACAGGGCAGCTGTT
GGGAGTTCTCAGCTGGGGACCCAGCAGCCGTCGTCACTG
